Addgene plasmid #64142: sgRNA2_IL1RN
Purpose: Photoactivatable transcription system. Lentiviral expression of IL1RN sgRNA2. Also contains a CMV-puro-t2A-mCherry expression cassette
Depositing lab: Moritoshi Sato. Depositing organization: The University of Tokyo. Publication: CRISPR-Cas9-based Photoactivatable Transcription System. Nihongaki Y, Yamamoto S, Kawano F, Suzuki H, Sato M. Chem Biol. 2015 Feb 19;22(2):169-74. doi: 10.1016/j.chembiol.2014.12.011. Epub 2015 Jan 22. PubMed 25619936.
Backbone
  Vector backbone: pgRNA-humanized
  Backbone manufacturer: Stanley Qi, Addgene plasmid 44248
  Total vector size (bp): 8309
  Vector type: Mammalian Expression, Lentiviral, CRISPR
  Selectable markers: Puromycin
Growth in bacteria
  Bacterial resistance: Ampicillin, 100 μg/mL
  Growth temperature: 37°C
  Growth strain: Stbl3
  Copy number: High Copy
Gene/Insert
  Gene/Insert name: sgRNA2_IL1RN (alt name: IL1RN)
  gRNA/shRNA sequence: TGGACGCAGATAAGAACCAGTT
  Species: H. sapiens (human)
  Entrez Gene: IL1RN (a.k.a. CRMO2, DIRA, ICIL-1RA, IL-1RN, IL-1ra, IL-1ra3, IL1F3, IL1RA, IRAP, MVCD4)
  Promoter: U6
  Cloning method: Restriction Enzyme; 5′ cloning site BstX1 (not destroyed); 3′ cloning site NotI (not destroyed)
  Sequencing primers: 5′ AAGGAAACTCACCCTAACTG
Terms and licenses: Academic/Nonprofit Terms; Industry Terms: Not Available to Industry
How to cite: sgRNA2_IL1RN was a gift from Moritoshi Sato (Addgene plasmid # 64142 ; http://n2t.net/addgene:64142 ; RRID:Addgene_64142)
