[The description below was written by a language model from this plasmid's Addgene catalogue record and pLannotate feature annotations shown in this document.]
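Description:
sgRNA2_IL1RN is a lentiviral CRISPR guide-RNA expression plasmid of about 8.3 kb, built on the pgRNA-humanized backbone. It is maintained in bacteria through a high-copy ColE1/pUC-type origin and an ampicillin resistance gene. The viral framework is HIV-1 derived. A CMV enhancer/promoter is fused to a truncated 5' LTR to drive genomic RNA production in packaging cells. This is followed by the Ψ packaging signal with a gag fragment, the Rev response element and the cPPT/CTS. Downstream of the payload sit a WPRE, which enhances transcript expression, and the 3' LTR region, which the annotation software labelled as a second truncated LTR preceded by a nef fragment.

The payload has two parts. According to the catalogue entry, a U6 promoter drives a single guide RNA targeting human IL1RN, cloned between BstXI and NotI sites. The feature table annotates the Streptococcus pyogenes Cas9 gRNA scaffold but does not pick up the U6 promoter itself. Next comes a CMV enhancer/promoter expressing puromycin N-acetyltransferase linked by a T2A peptide to mCherry, so transduced mammalian cells can be selected with puromycin and tracked by red fluorescence. Two same-orientation loxP sites bracket the scaffold and the puro-mCherry cassette, which would in principle allow Cre-mediated excision, although the record does not describe such a use.

The plasmid was deposited as a component of a CRISPR-Cas9-based photoactivatable transcription system. It supplies one of the guides that target the system to the IL1RN gene. The Cas9-derived and light-responsive components are not encoded here and must be provided separately.
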