Features (pLannotate 1.2.2; 24 found; start..end, strand, type, name):
    209..242     +  protein_bind   loxP: Cre-mediated recombination occurs in the 8-bp core sequence (GCATACAT). Cre recombinase
    349..424     +  misc_RNA       gRNA scaffold: guide RNA scaffold for the Streptococcus pyogenes CRISPR/Cas9 system
    549..852     +  enhancer       CMV enhancer: human cytomegalovirus immediate early enhancer
    853..1056    +  promoter       CMV promoter: human cytomegalovirus (CMV) immediate early promoter
   1090..1686    +  CDS            PuroR: puromycin N-acetyltransferase; pac from Streptomyces alboniger; confers resistance to puromycin
   1762..2469    +  CDS            mCherry: mCherry is a basic (constitutively fluorescent) red fluorescent protein published in 2004, derived from Discosoma sp.. It is reported to be a very rapidly-maturing monomer with low acid sensitivity.
   2492..2525    +  protein_bind   loxP: Cre-mediated recombination occurs in the 8-bp core sequence (GCATACAT). Cre recombinase
   2558..2581    +  misc_feature   MCS (fragment): pBluescript multiple cloning site
   2581..3169    +  misc_feature   WPRE: woodchuck hepatitis virus posttranscriptional regulatory element
   3170..3189    +  misc_feature   MCS (fragment): pBluescript multiple cloning site
   3191..3691    +  CDS            nef (fragment): NEF_HV1LA - Experimental evidence at protein level: Swiss-Prot protein existence level 1. Extracellular Nef protein targets CD4(+) T-lymphocytes for apoptosis by interacting with CXCR4 surface receptors. From Human immunodeficiency virus type 1 group M subtype B (isolate Lai) (HIV-1).
   3698..3878    +  LTR            5' LTR (truncated): truncated 5' long terminal repeat (LTR) from HIV-1
   3940..4528    -  rep_origin     ori: high-copy-number ColE1/pMB1/pBR322/pUC origin of replication
   4699..5559    -  CDS            AmpR: β-lactamase; bla; confers resistance to ampicillin, carbenicillin, and related antibiotics
   5560..5664    -  promoter       AmpR promoter: bla
   5732..5784    -  misc_feature   bom (fragment): basis of mobility region from pBR322
   5939..6318    +  enhancer       CMV enhancer: human cytomegalovirus immediate early enhancer
   6319..6518    +  promoter       CMV promoter: human cytomegalovirus (CMV) immediate early promoter
   6536..6716    +  LTR            5' LTR (truncated): truncated 5' long terminal repeat (LTR) from HIV-1
   6763..6888    +  misc_feature   HIV-1 Ψ: packaging signal of human immunodeficiency virus type 1
   6872..7210    +  CDS            HIV-1 gag (fragment): gag protein from human immunodeficiency virus 1; gag
   7387..7620    +  misc_feature   RRE: The Rev response element (RRE) of HIV-1 allows for Rev-dependent mRNA export from the nucleus to the cytoplasm.
   7997..8097    +  CDS            Rev (fragment): human immunodeficiency virus 1 (HIV-1) Rev protein; rev; enhances nuclear export of unspliced and incompletely spliced viral mRNAs
   8147..8264    +  misc_feature   cPPT/CTS: central polypurine tract and central termination sequence of HIV-1
>Addgene plasmid #64142 | sgRNA2_IL1RN | depositor full sequence | sequence record 107418 | sgRNA2_IL1RN sequence 8308 bps
GGGCCCGCTCTAGAGATCCGACGCGCCATCTCTAGGCCCGCGCCGGCCCCCTCGCACAGACTTGTGGGAG
AAGCTCGGCTACTCCCCTGCCCCGGTTAATTTGCATATAATATTTCCTAGTAACTATAGAGGCTTAATGT
GCGATAAAAGACAGATAATCTGTTCTTTTTAATACTAGCTACATTTTACATGATAGGCTTGGATTTCTAT
AACTTCGTATAGCATACATTATACGAAGTTATAAACAGCACAAAAGGAAACTCACCCTAACTGTAAAGTA
ATTGTGTGTTTTGAGACTATAAGTATCCCTTGGAGAACCACCTTGTTGGACGCAGATAAGAACCAGTTGT
TTTAGAGCTAGAAATAGCAAGTTAAAATAAGGCTAGTCCGTTATCAACTTGAAAAAGTGGCACCGAGTCG
GTGCTTTTTTTCTCGAGTACTAGGATCCATTAGGCGGCCGCGTGGATAACCGTATTACCGCCATGCATTA
GTTATTAATAGTAATCAATTACGGGGTCATTAGTTCATAGCCCATATATGGAGTTCCGCGTTACATAACT
TACGGTAAATGGCCCGCCTGGCTGACCGCCCAACGACCCCCGCCCATTGACGTCAATAATGACGTATGTT
CCCATAGTAACGCCAATAGGGACTTTCCATTGACGTCAATGGGTGGAGTATTTACGGTAAACTGCCCACT
TGGCAGTACATCAAGTGTATCATATGCCAAGTACGCCCCCTATTGACGTCAATGACGGTAAATGGCCCGC
CTGGCATTATGCCCAGTACATGACCTTATGGGACTTTCCTACTTGGCAGTACATCTACGTATTAGTCATC
GCTATTACCATGGTGATGCGGTTTTGGCAGTACATCAATGGGCGTGGATAGCGGTTTGACTCACGGGGAT
TTCCAAGTCTCCACCCCATTGACGTCAATGGGAGTTTGTTTTGGCACCAAAATCAACGGGACTTTCCAAA
ATGTCGTAACAACTCCGCCCCATTGACGCAAATGGGCGGTAGGCGTGTACGGTGGGAGGTCTATATAAGC
AGAGCTGGTTTAGTGAACCGTCAGATCCGCTAGCCCACCATGACCGAGTACAAGCCCACGGTGCGCCTCG
CCACCCGCGACGACGTCCCCCGGGCCGTACGCACCCTCGCCGCCGCGTTCGCCGACTACCCCGCCACGCG
CCACACCGTCGACCCGGACCGCCACATCGAGCGGGTCACCGAGCTGCAAGAACTCTTCCTCACGCGCGTC
GGGCTCGACATCGGCAAGGTGTGGGTCGCGGACGACGGCGCCGCGGTGGCGGTCTGGACCACGCCGGAGA
GCGTCGAAGCGGGGGCGGTGTTCGCCGAGATCGGCCCGCGCATGGCCGAGTTGAGCGGTTCCCGGCTGGC
CGCGCAGCAACAGATGGAAGGCCTCCTGGCGCCGCACCGGCCCAAGGAGCCCGCGTGGTTCCTGGCCACC
GTCGGCGTCTCGCCCGACCACCAGGGCAAGGGTCTGGGCAGCGCCGTCGTGCTCCCCGGAGTGGAGGCGG
CCGAGCGCGCCGGGGTGCCCGCCTTCCTGGAGACCTCCGCGCCCCGCAACCTCCCCTTCTACGAGCGGCT
CGGCTTCACCGTCACCGCCGACGTCGAGGTGCCCGAAGGACCGCGCACCTGGTGCATGACCCGCAAGCCC
GGTGCCGGATCGGGAGAGGGCAGAGGAAGTCTGCTAACATGCGGTGACGTCGAGGAGAATCCTGGCCCAC
CGGTCGCCACCATGGTGAGCAAGGGCGAGGAGGATAACATGGCCATCATCAAGGAGTTCATGCGCTTCAA
GGTGCACATGGAGGGCTCCGTGAACGGCCACGAGTTCGAGATCGAGGGCGAGGGCGAGGGCCGCCCCTAC
GAGGGCACCCAGACCGCCAAGCTGAAGGTGACCAAGGGTGGCCCCCTGCCCTTCGCCTGGGACATCCTGT
CCCCTCAGTTCATGTACGGCTCCAAGGCCTACGTGAAGCACCCCGCCGACATCCCCGACTACTTGAAGCT
GTCCTTCCCCGAGGGCTTCAAGTGGGAGCGCGTGATGAACTTCGAGGACGGCGGCGTGGTGACCGTGACC
CAGGACTCCTCCCTGCAGGACGGCGAGTTCATCTACAAGGTGAAGCTGCGCGGCACCAACTTCCCCTCCG
ACGGCCCCGTAATGCAGAAGAAGACCATGGGCTGGGAGGCCTCCTCCGAGCGGATGTACCCCGAGGACGG
CGCCCTGAAGGGCGAGATCAAGCAGAGGCTGAAGCTGAAGGACGGCGGCCACTACGACGCTGAGGTCAAG
ACCACCTACAAGGCCAAGAAGCCCGTGCAGCTGCCCGGCGCCTACAACGTCAACATCAAGTTGGACATCA
CCTCCCACAACGAGGACTACACCATCGTGGAACAGTACGAACGCGCCGAGGGCCGCCACTCCACCGGCGG
CATGGACGAGCTGTACAAGTAAGAATTCGTCGAGGGACCTAATAACTTCGTATAGCATACATTATACGAA
GTTATACATGTTTAAGGGTTCCGGTTCCACTAGGTACAATTCGATATCAAGCTTATCGATAATCAACCTC
TGGATTACAAAATTTGTGAAAGATTGACTGGTATTCTTAACTATGTTGCTCCTTTTACGCTATGTGGATA
CGCTGCTTTAATGCCTTTGTATCATGCTATTGCTTCCCGTATGGCTTTCATTTTCTCCTCCTTGTATAAA
TCCTGGTTGCTGTCTCTTTATGAGGAGTTGTGGCCCGTTGTCAGGCAACGTGGCGTGGTGTGCACTGTGT
TTGCTGACGCAACCCCCACTGGTTGGGGCATTGCCACCACCTGTCAGCTCCTTTCCGGGACTTTCGCTTT
CCCCCTCCCTATTGCCACGGCGGAACTCATCGCCGCCTGCCTTGCCCGCTGCTGGACAGGGGCTCGGCTG
TTGGGCACTGACAATTCCGTGGTGTTGTCGGGGAAATCATCGTCCTTTCCTTGGCTGCTCGCCTGTGTTG
CCACCTGGATTCTGCGCGGGACGTCCTTCTGCTACGTCCCTTCGGCCCTCAATCCAGCGGACCTTCCTTC
CCGCGGCCTGCTGCCGGCTCTGCGGCCTCTTCCGCGTCTTCGCCTTCGCCCTCAGACGAGTCGGATCTCC
CTTTGGGCCGCCTCCCCGCATCGATACCGTCGACCTCGATCGAGACCTAGAAAAACATGGAGCAATCACA
AGTAGCAATACAGCAGCTACCAATGCTGATTGTGCCTGGCTAGAAGCACAAGAGGAGGAGGAGGTGGGTT
TTCCAGTCACACCTCAGGTACCTTTAAGACCAATGACTTACAAGGCAGCTGTAGATCTTAGCCACTTTTT
AAAAGAAAAGGGGGGACTGGAAGGGCTAATTCACTCCCAACGAAGACAAGATATCCTTGATCTGTGGATC
TACCACACACAAGGCTACTTCCCTGATTGGCAGAACTACACACCAGGGCCAGGGATCAGATATCCACTGA
CCTTTGGATGGTGCTACAAGCTAGTACCAGTTGAGCAAGAGAAGGTAGAAGAAGCCAATGAAGGAGAGAA
CACCCGCTTGTTACACCCTGTGAGCCTGCATGGGATGGATGACCCGGAGAGAGAAGTATTAGAGTGGAGG
TTTGACAGCCGCCTAGCATTTCATCACATGGCCCGAGAGCTGCATCCGGACTGTACTGGGTCTCTCTGGT
TAGACCAGATCTGAGCCTGGGAGCTCTCTGGCTAACTAGGGAACCCACTGCTTAAGCCTCAATAAAGCTT
GCCTTGAGTGCTTCAAGTAGTGTGTGCCCGTCTGTTGTGTGACTCTGGTAACTAGAGATCCCTCAGACCC
TTTTAGTCAGTGTGGAAAATCTCTAGCAGCATGTGAGCAAAAGGCCAGCAAAAGGCCAGGAACCGTAAAA
AGGCCGCGTTGCTGGCGTTTTTCCATAGGCTCCGCCCCCCTGACGAGCATCACAAAAATCGACGCTCAAG
TCAGAGGTGGCGAAACCCGACAGGACTATAAAGATACCAGGCGTTTCCCCCTGGAAGCTCCCTCGTGCGC
TCTCCTGTTCCGACCCTGCCGCTTACCGGATACCTGTCCGCCTTTCTCCCTTCGGGAAGCGTGGCGCTTT
CTCATAGCTCACGCTGTAGGTATCTCAGTTCGGTGTAGGTCGTTCGCTCCAAGCTGGGCTGTGTGCACGA
ACCCCCCGTTCAGCCCGACCGCTGCGCCTTATCCGGTAACTATCGTCTTGAGTCCAACCCGGTAAGACAC
GACTTATCGCCACTGGCAGCAGCCACTGGTAACAGGATTAGCAGAGCGAGGTATGTAGGCGGTGCTACAG
AGTTCTTGAAGTGGTGGCCTAACTACGGCTACACTAGAAGAACAGTATTTGGTATCTGCGCTCTGCTGAA
GCCAGTTACCTTCGGAAAAAGAGTTGGTAGCTCTTGATCCGGCAAACAAACCACCGCTGGTAGCGGTGGT
TTTTTTGTTTGCAAGCAGCAGATTACGCGCAGAAAAAAAGGATCTCAAGAAGATCCTTTGATCTTTTCTA
CGGGGTCTGACGCTCAGTGGAACGAAAACTCACGTTAAGGGATTTTGGTCATGAGATTATCAAAAAGGAT
CTTCACCTAGATCCTTTTAAATTAAAAATGAAGTTTTAAATCAATCTAAAGTATATATGAGTAAACTTGG
TCTGACAGTTACCAATGCTTAATCAGTGAGGCACCTATCTCAGCGATCTGTCTATTTCGTTCATCCATAG
TTGCCTGACTCCCCGTCGTGTAGATAACTACGATACGGGAGGGCTTACCATCTGGCCCCAGTGCTGCAAT
GATACCGCGAGACCCACGCTCACCGGCTCCAGATTTATCAGCAATAAACCAGCCAGCCGGAAGGGCCGAG
CGCAGAAGTGGTCCTGCAACTTTATCCGCCTCCATCCAGTCTATTAATTGTTGCCGGGAAGCTAGAGTAA
GTAGTTCGCCAGTTAATAGTTTGCGCAACGTTGTTGCCATTGCTACAGGCATCGTGGTGTCACGCTCGTC
GTTTGGTATGGCTTCATTCAGCTCCGGTTCCCAACGATCAAGGCGAGTTACATGATCCCCCATGTTGTGC
AAAAAAGCGGTTAGCTCCTTCGGTCCTCCGATCGTTGTCAGAAGTAAGTTGGCCGCAGTGTTATCACTCA
TGGTTATGGCAGCACTGCATAATTCTCTTACTGTCATGCCATCCGTAAGATGCTTTTCTGTGACTGGTGA
GTACTCAACCAAGTCATTCTGAGAATAGTGTATGCGGCGACCGAGTTGCTCTTGCCCGGCGTCAATACGG
GATAATACCGCGCCACATAGCAGAACTTTAAAAGTGCTCATCATTGGAAAACGTTCTTCGGGGCGAAAAC
TCTCAAGGATCTTACCGCTGTTGAGATCCAGTTCGATGTAACCCACTCGTGCACCCAACTGATCTTCAGC
ATCTTTTACTTTCACCAGCGTTTCTGGGTGAGCAAAAACAGGAAGGCAAAATGCCGCAAAAAAGGGAATA
AGGGCGACACGGAAATGTTGAATACTCATACTCTTCCTTTTTCAATATTATTGAAGCATTTATCAGGGTT
ATTGTCTCATGAGCGGATACATATTTGAATGTATTTAGAAAAATAAACAAATAGGGGTTCCGCGCACATT
TCCCCGAAAAGTGCCACCTGACGCTTAAGCGGTCGACGGATCGGGAGATCTCCCGATCCCCTATGGTGCA
CTCTCAGTACAATCTGCTCTGATGCCGCATAGTTAAGCCAGTATCTGCTCCCTGCTTGTGTGTTGGAGGT
CGCTGAGTAGTGCGCGAGCAAAATTTAAGCTACAACAAGGCAAGGCTTGACCGACAATTGCATGAAGAAT
CTGCTTAGGGTTAGGCGTTTTGCGCTGCTTCGCGATGTACGGGCCAGATATACGCGTTGACATTGATTAT
TGACTAGTTATTAATAGTAATCAATTACGGGGTCATTAGTTCATAGCCCATATATGGAGTTCCGCGTTAC
ATAACTTACGGTAAATGGCCCGCCTGGCTGACCGCCCAACGACCCCCGCCCATTGACGTCAATAATGACG
TATGTTCCCATAGTAACGCCAATAGGGACTTTCCATTGACGTCAATGGGTGGAGTATTTACGGTAAACTG
CCCACTTGGCAGTACATCAAGTGTATCATATGCCAAGTACGCCCCCTATTGACGTCAATGACGGTAAATG
GCCCGCCTGGCATTATGCCCAGTACATGACCTTATGGGACTTTCCTACTTGGCAGTACATCTACGTATTA
GTCATCGCTATTACCATGGTGATGCGGTTTTGGCAGTACATCAATGGGCGTGGATAGCGGTTTGACTCAC
GGGGATTTCCAAGTCTCCACCCCATTGACGTCAATGGGAGTTTGTTTTGGCACCAAAATCAACGGGACTT
TCCAAAATGTCGTAACAACTCCGCCCCATTGACGCAAATGGGCGGTAGGCGTGTACGGTGGGAGGTCTAT
ATAAGCAGCGCGTTTTGCCTGTACTGGGTCTCTCTGGTTAGACCAGATCTGAGCCTGGGAGCTCTCTGGC
TAACTAGGGAACCCACTGCTTAAGCCTCAATAAAGCTTGCCTTGAGTGCTTCAAGTAGTGTGTGCCCGTC
TGTTGTGTGACTCTGGTAACTAGAGATCCCTCAGACCCTTTTAGTCAGTGTGGAAAATCTCTAGCAGTGG
CGCCCGAACAGGGACTTGAAAGCGAAAGGGAAACCAGAGGAGCTCTCTCGACGCAGGACTCGGCTTGCTG
AAGCGCGCACGGCAAGAGGCGAGGGGCGGCGACTGGTGAGTACGCCAAAAATTTTGACTAGCGGAGGCTA
GAAGGAGAGAGATGGGTGCGAGAGCGTCAGTATTAAGCGGGGGAGAATTAGATCGCGATGGGAAAAAATT
CGGTTAAGGCCAGGGGGAAAGAAAAAATATAAATTAAAACATATAGTATGGGCAAGCAGGGAGCTAGAAC
GATTCGCAGTTAATCCTGGCCTGTTAGAAACATCAGAAGGCTGTAGACAAATACTGGGACAGCTACAACC
ATCCCTTCAGACAGGATCAGAAGAACTTAGATCATTATATAATACAGTAGCAACCCTCTATTGTGTGCAT
CAAAGGATAGAGATAAAAGACACCAAGGAAGCTTTAGACAAGATAGAGGAAGAGCAAAACAAAAGTAAGA
CCACCGCACAGCAAGCGGCCGGCCGCGCTGATCTTCAGACCTGGAGGAGGAGATATGAGGGACAATTGGA
GAAGTGAATTATATAAATATAAAGTAGTAAAAATTGAACCATTAGGAGTAGCACCCACCAAGGCAAAGAG
AAGAGTGGTGCAGAGAGAAAAAAGAGCAGTGGGAATAGGAGCTTTGTTCCTTGGGTTCTTGGGAGCAGCA
GGAAGCACTATGGGCGCAGCGTCAATGACGCTGACGGTACAGGCCAGACAATTATTGTCTGGTATAGTGC
AGCAGCAGAACAATTTGCTGAGGGCTATTGAGGCGCAACAGCATCTGTTGCAACTCACAGTCTGGGGCAT
CAAGCAGCTCCAGGCAAGAATCCTGGCTGTGGAAAGATACCTAAAGGATCAACAGCTCCTGGGGATTTGG
GGTTGCTCTGGAAAACTCATTTGCACCACTGCTGTGCCTTGGAATGCTAGTTGGAGTAATAAATCTCTGG
AACAGATTTGGAATCACACGACCTGGATGGAGTGGGACAGAGAAATTAACAATTACACAAGCTTAATACA
CTCCTTAATTGAAGAATCGCAAAACCAGCAAGAAAAGAATGAACAAGAATTATTGGAATTAGATAAATGG
GCAAGTTTGTGGAATTGGTTTAACATAACAAATTGGCTGTGGTATATAAAATTATTCATAATGATAGTAG
GAGGCTTGGTAGGTTTAAGAATAGTTTTTGCTGTACTTTCTATAGTGAATAGAGTTAGGCAGGGATATTC
ACCATTATCGTTTCAGACCCACCTCCCAACCCCGAGGGGACCCGACAGGCCCGAAGGAATAGAAGAAGAA
GGTGGAGAGAGAGACAGAGACAGATCCATTCGATTAGTGAACGGATCGGCACTGCGTGCGCCAATTCTGC
AGACAAATGGCAGTATTCATCCACAATTTTAAAAGAAAAGGGGGGATTGGGGGGTACAGTGCAGGGGAAA
GAATAGTAGACATAATAGCAACAGACATACAAACTAAAGAATTACAAAAACAAATTACAAAAATTCAAAA
TTTTCGGGTTTATTACAGGGACAGCAGAGATCCAGTTTGGTTAGTACC
