>Addgene plasmid #64142 | sgRNA2_IL1RN | addgene partial sequence | sequence record 109440 | mU6-F old 5'-cagcacaaaaggaaactcacc-3'
TAAGTATCCCTTGGAGAACCACCTTGTTGGACGCAGATAAGAACCAGTTGTTTTAGAGCTAGAAATAGCA
AGTTAAAATAAGGCTAGTCCGTTATCAACTTGAAAAAGTGGCACCGAGTCGGTGCTTTTTTTCTCGAGTA
CTAGGATCCATTAGGCGGCCGCGTGGATAACCGTATTACCGCCATGCATTAGTTATTAATAGTAATCAAT
TACGGGGTCATTAGTTCATAGCCCATATATGGAGTTCCGCGTTACATAACTTACGGTAAATGGCCCGCCT
GGCTGACCGCCCAACGACCCCCGCCCATTGACGTCAATAATGACGTATGTTCCCATAGTAACGCCAATAG
GGACTTTCCATTGACGTCAATGGGTGGAGTATTTACGGTAAACTGCCCACTTGGCAGTACATCAAGTGTA
TCATATGCCAAGTACGCCCCCTATTGACGTCAATGACGGTAAATGGCCCGCCTGGCATTATGCCCAGTAC
ATGACCTTATGGGACTTTCCTACTTGGCAGTACATCTACGTATTAGTCATCGCTATTACCATGGTGATGC
GGTTTTGGCAGTACATCAATGGGCGTGGATAGCGGTTTGACTCACGGGGATTTCCAAGTCTCCACCCCAT
TGACGTCAATGGGAGTTTGTTTTGGCACCAAAATCAACGGGACTTTCCAAAATGTCGTAACAACTCCGCC
CCATTGACGCAAATGGGCGGTAGGCGTGTACGGTGGGAGGTCTATATAAGCAGAGCTGGTTTAGTGAACC
GTCAGATCCGCTAGCCCACCATGACCGAGTACAAGCCCACGGTGCGCCTCGCCACCCGCGACGACGTCCC
