>Addgene plasmid #64142 | sgRNA2_IL1RN | addgene partial sequence | sequence record 109587 | mCherry-R 5'-TTGGTCACCTTCAGCTTGG-3'
ATCTCGAACTCGTGGCCGTTCACGGAGCCCTCCATGTGCACCTTGAAGCGCATGAACTCCTTGATGATGG
CCATGTTATCCTCCTCGCCCTTGCTCACCATGGTGGCGACCGGTGGGCCAGGATTCTCCTCGACGTCACC
GCATGTTAGCAGACTTCCTCTGCCCTCTCCCGATCCGGCACCGGGCTTGCGGGTCATGCACCAGGTGCGC
GGTCCTTCGGGCACCTCGACGTCGGCGGTGACGGTGAAGCCGAGCCGCTCGTAGAAGGGGAGGTTGCGGG
GCGCGGAGGTCTCCAGGAAGGCGGGCACCCCGGCGCGCTCGGCCGCCTCCACTCCGGGGAGCACGACGGC
GCTGCCCAGACCCTTGCCCTGGTGGTCGGGCGAGACGCCGACGGTGGCCAGGAACCACGCGGGCTCCTTG
GGCCGGTGCGGCGCCAGGAGGCCTTCCATCTGTTGCTGCGCGGCCAGCCGGGAACCGCTCAACTCGGCCA
TGCGCGGGCCGATCTCGGCGAACACCGCCCCCGCTTCGACGCTCTCCGGCGTGGTCCAGACCGCCACCGC
GGCGCCGTCGTCCGCGACCCACACCTTGCCGATGTCGAGCCCGACGCGCGTGAGGAAGAGTTCTTGCAGC
TCGGTGACCCGCTCGATGTGGCGGTCCGGGTCGACGGTGTGGCGCGTGGCGGGGTAGTCGGCGAACGCGG
CGGCGAGGGTGCGTACGGCCCGGGGGACGTCGTCGCGGGTGGCGAGGCGCACCGTGGGCTTGTACTCGGT
CATGGTGGGCTAGCGGATCTGACGGTTCACTAAACCAGCTCTGCTTATATAGACCTCCCACCGTACACGC
CTACCGCCCATTTGCGTCAATGGG
